Addgene plasmid #47900: pRK5-myc-Miro2 E208K/E328K
Purpose: Expresses myc tagged Miro2 V208K/E328K mutant
Depositing lab: Pontus Aspenström. Depositing organization: Karolinska Institutet. Publication: The atypical Rho GTPases Miro-1 and Miro-2 have essential roles in mitochondrial trafficking. Fransson S, Ruusala A, Aspenstrom P. Biochem Biophys Res Commun. 2006 Jun 2;344(2):500-10. Epub 2006 Apr 3. 10.1016/j.bbrc.2006.03.163 PubMed 16630562.
Backbone
  Vector backbone: pRK5-myc
  Backbone manufacturer: Dr. Alan Hall, MRC-LMCB
  Modifications to backbone: Myc inserted into EcoRI/PstI site (sites destroyed).
  Vector type: Mammalian Expression
Growth in bacteria
  Bacterial resistance: Ampicillin, 100 μg/mL
  Growth temperature: 37°C
  Growth strain: DH5alpha
  Copy number: Low Copy
Gene/Insert
  Gene/Insert name: Miro2 E208K/E328K (alt names: RHOT2; ras homolog family member T2; Miro-2)
  Species: H. sapiens (human)
  Mutation: E208K/E328K, abolishes calcium binding
  Entrez Gene: RHOT2 (a.k.a. ARHT2, C16orf39, MIRO-2, MIRO2, RASL)
  Promoter: CMV
  Tag / fusion protein: myc (N terminal on backbone)
  Cloning method: Restriction Enzyme; 5′ cloning site BglII (destroyed during cloning); 3′ cloning site EcoRI (not destroyed)
  Sequencing primers: 5′ SP6; 3′ SV40pA-R
Terms and licenses: Academic/Nonprofit Terms; Industry Terms: Not Available to Industry
How to cite: pRK5-myc-Miro2 E208K/E328K was a gift from Pontus Aspenström (Addgene plasmid # 47900 ; http://n2t.net/addgene:47900 ; RRID:Addgene_47900)
