[The description below was written by a language model from this plasmid's Addgene catalogue record.]
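Description:
pRK5-myc-Miro2 E208K/E328K is a mammalian expression plasmid built on the pRK5-myc backbone, a pRK5 derivative in which a myc epitope was inserted between the EcoRI and PstI sites, destroying both. It is propagated in E. coli under ampicillin selection and is recorded as low copy. The record gives no feature table, so the bacterial origin of replication and other backbone elements are not specified. The listed sequencing primers imply an SP6 promoter site upstream of the insert and an SV40 polyadenylation signal downstream.

The insert is human Miro2 (RHOT2, ras homolog family member T2), an atypical Rho GTPase. It is expressed from the CMV promoter, and the backbone-encoded myc tag is fused to its N-terminus. The coding sequence was introduced by restriction cloning, with a 5′ BglII junction that was destroyed and a 3′ EcoRI site that was retained. The protein carries two glutamate-to-lysine substitutions, E208K and E328K, which the record says abolish calcium binding. The catalogue purpose line writes the first mutation as V208K, but the plasmid name and the mutation field both give E208K, so this is most likely a typographical inconsistency.

The construct is suited to transient expression in mammalian cells of a calcium-binding-deficient Miro2 that can be detected or immunoprecipitated through the myc epitope. It is associated with work on the roles of Miro-1 and Miro-2 in mitochondrial trafficking. In that context it would let the mutant be compared with wild-type Miro2 to test how calcium binding contributes to the protein's function.
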