>Addgene plasmid #47900 | pRK5-myc-Miro2 E208K/E328K | addgene partial sequence | sequence record 70707 | hMiro2-F1 5'-agctgttctactacgcccag-3'
TGACCCTGAGGCCAAGCAGTTGAGGCCCGCGTGCGCCCAGGCGCTGACGCGCATCTTCAGGCTCTCAGAT
CAGGACCTGGACCAGGCGCTCAGTGACGAAAAACTCAACGCTTTCCAGAAATCCTGCTTTGGGCACCCCC
TGGCCCCGCAGGCCCTGGAGGACGTGAAGACGGTGGTGTGCAGGAACGTGGCGGGCGGCGTGCGGGAGGA
CCAGCTGACCCTGGATGGTTTCCTCTTCCTGAACACGCTCTTCATCCAGCGCGGCCGGCACGAGACCACC
TGGACCATCCTGCGGCGCTTCGGCTACAGCGATGCCCTGGAGCTGACTGCGGACTATCTCCCCCCTCTGA
TCCACGTGCCCCCCGGCTGCAGCACGGAGCTCAACCACCTTGGCTACCAGTTTGTGCAGAGAGTGTTTGA
GAAGCACGACCAGGACCGCGACGGCGCCCTCTCGCCCGTGAAACTGCAAAGCCTTTTCAGTGTGTTCCCA
GCAGCGCCCTGGGGCCCCGAGCTCCCACGCACAGTCCGCACAGAGGCCGGCCGGTTGCCCCTGCACGGAT
ACCTCTGCCAGTGGACCCTGGTGACCTACCTGGACGTCCGGAGCTGCCTTGGACACCTAGGCTACCTGGG
CTACCCCACCCTCTGTGAGCAGGACCAGGCCCATGCCATCACAGTCACTCGTGAGAAGAGGCTGGACCAG
GAGAAGGGACAGACGCAGCGGAGCGTCCTCCTGTGCAAGGTGGTAGGGGCCTGTGGAGTGGGCAAGTCTG
CCTT
