>Addgene plasmid #47900 | pRK5-myc-Miro2 E208K/E328K | addgene partial sequence | sequence record 70733 | Sp6 5'-ATTTAGGTGACACTATAG-3'
ACTGCACCTCGGTTCTATCGATTGAATTGGCCACCATGGAGCAGAAGCTGATCTCCGAGGAGGACCTGGG
ATCTATGAGGCGGGACGTGCGCATCCTGTTACTGGGCGAGGCCCAGGTGGGGAAGACGTCGCTGATCCTG
TCCCTGGTGGGCGAGGAGTTCCCCGAGGAGGTCCCTCCCCGCGCGGAGGAGATCACCATCCCCGCGGACG
TCACCCCGGAGAAGGTGCCCACCCACATCGTGGACTACTCAGAAGCCGAGCAGACGGACGAGGAGCTGCG
GGAGGAGATCCACAAGGCAAACGTGGTGTGTGTGGTGTATGACGTCTCTGAGGAGGCCACCATTGAGAAG
ATTCGAACTAAGTGGATCCCACTGGTGAATGGGGGGACCACGCAGGGGCCCAGGGTGCCCATCATCCTAG
TGGGCAACAAGTCAGACCTGCGGTCGGGGAGCTCCATGGAGGCCGTGCTCCCCATCATGAGCCAGTTTTC
CGAGATTGAGACCTGCGTGGAGTGTTCGGCCAAGAACCTGAGGAACATCTCAGAGCTGTTCTACTACGCC
CAGAAGGCCGTCCTGCATCCCACAGCCCCCCTCTATGACCCTGAGGCCAAGCAGTTGAGGCCCGCGTGCG
CCCAGGCGCTGACGCGCATCTTCAGGCTCTCAGATCAGGACCTGGACCAGGCGCTCAGTGACGAAAAACT
CAACGCTTTCCAGAAATCCTGCTTTGGGCACCCCCTGGCCCCGCAGGCCCTGGAGGACGTGAAGACGGTG
GTGTGCAGGAACGTGGCGGGCGGCGTGCGGGAGGACCAGCTGACCCTGGA
